>Addgene plasmid #142505 | TFORF0271 | addgene full sequence | sequence record 391463 | Addgene NGS Result
TTAATGTAGTCTTATGCAATACTCTTGTAGTCTTGCAACATGGTAACGATGAGTTAGCAACATGCCTTAC
AAGGAGAGAAAAAGCACCGTGCATGCCGATTGGTGGAAGTAAGGTGGTACGATCGTGCCTTATTAGGAAG
GCAACAGACGGGTCTGACATGGATTGGACGAACCACTGAATTGCCGCATTGCAGAGATATTGTATTTAAG
TGCCTAGCTCGATACATAAACGGGTCTCTCTGGTTAGACCAGATCTGAGCCTGGGAGCTCTCTGGCTAAC
TAGGGAACCCACTGCTTAAGCCTCAATAAAGCTTGCCTTGAGTGCTTCAAGTAGTGTGTGCCCGTCTGTT
GTGTGACTCTGGTAACTAGAGATCCCTCAGACCCTTTTAGTCAGTGTGGAAAATCTCTAGCAGTGGCGCC
CGAACAGGGACTTGAAAGCGAAAGGGAAACCAGAGGAGCTCTCTCGACGCAGGACTCGGCTTGCTGAAGC
GCGCACGGCAAGAGGCGAGGGGCGGCGACTGGTGAGTACGCCAAAAATTTTGACTAGCGGAGGCTAGAAG
GAGAGAGATGGGTGCGAGAGCGTCAGTATTAAGCGGGGGAGAATTAGATCGCGATGGGAAAAAATTCGGT
TAAGGCCAGGGGGAAAGAAAAAATATAAATTAAAACATATAGTATGGGCAAGCAGGGAGCTAGAACGATT
CGCAGTTAATCCTGGCCTGTTAGAAACATCAGAAGGCTGTAGACAAATACTGGGACAGCTACAACCATCC
CTTCAGACAGGATCAGAAGAACTTAGATCATTATATAATACAGTAGCAACCCTCTATTGTGTGCATCAAA
GGATAGAGATAAAAGACACCAAGGAAGCTTTAGACAAGATAGAGGAAGAGCAAAACAAAAGTAAGACCAC
CGCACAGCAAGCGGCCGCTGATCTTCAGACCTGGAGGAGGAGATATGAGGGACAATTGGAGAAGTGAATT
ATATAAATATAAAGTAGTAAAAATTGAACCATTAGGAGTAGCACCCACCAAGGCAAAGAGAAGAGTGGTG
CAGAGAGAAAAAAGAGCAGTGGGAATAGGAGCTTTGTTCCTTGGGTTCTTGGGAGCAGCAGGAAGCACTA
TGGGCGCAGCGTCAATGACGCTGACGGTACAGGCCAGACAATTATTGTCTGGTATAGTGCAGCAGCAGAA
CAATTTGCTGAGGGCTATTGAGGCGCAACAGCATCTGTTGCAACTCACAGTCTGGGGCATCAAGCAGCTC
CAGGCAAGAATCCTGGCTGTGGAAAGATACCTAAAGGATCAACAGCTCCTGGGGATTTGGGGTTGCTCTG
GAAAACTCATTTGCACCACTGCTGTGCCTTGGAATGCTAGTTGGAGTAATAAATCTCTGGAACAGATTTG
GAATCACACGACCTGGATGGAGTGGGACAGAGAAATTAACAATTACACAAGCTTAATACACTCCTTAATT
GAAGAATCGCAAAACCAGCAAGAAAAGAATGAACAAGAATTATTGGAATTAGATAAATGGGCAAGTTTGT
GGAATTGGTTTAACATAACAAATTGGCTGTGGTATATAAAATTATTCATAATGATAGTAGGAGGCTTGGT
AGGTTTAAGAATAGTTTTTGCTGTACTTTCTATAGTGAATAGAGTTAGGCAGGGATATTCACCATTATCG
TTTCAGACCCACCTCCCAACCCCGAGGGGACCCATGCATTGCATCTCAATTAGTCAGCAACCAGGTGTGG
AAAGTCCCCAGGCTCCCCAGCAGGCAGAAGTATGCAAAGCATGCGTCTCAATTAGTCAGCAACCATAGTC
CCGCCCCTAACTCCGCCCATCCCGCCCCTAACTCCGCCCAGTTCCGCCCATTCTCCGCCCCATGGCTGAC
TAATTTTTTTTATTTATGCAGAGGCCGAGGCCGCCTCGGCCTCTGAGCTATTCCAGAAGTAGTGAGGAGG
CTTTTTTGGAGGCCTAGGCTTTTGCAAAAAGCTTTCTAGAGGTACCACCGGAGCTTACCATGACCGAGTA
CAAGCCCACGGTGCGCCTCGCCACCCGCGACGACGTCCCCAGGGCCGTACGCACCCTCGCCGCCGCGTTC
GCCGACTACCCCGCCACGCGCCACACCGTCGATCCGGACCGCCACATCGAGCGGGTCACCGAGCTGCAAG
AACTCTTCCTCACGCGCGTCGGGCTCGACATCGGCAAGGTGTGGGTCGCGGACGACGGCGCCGCCGTGGC
GGTCTGGACCACGCCGGAGAGCGTCGAAGCGGGGGCGGTGTTCGCCGAGATCGGCCCGCGCATGGCCGAG
TTGAGCGGTTCCCGGCTGGCCGCGCAGCAACAGATGGAAGGCCTCCTGGCGCCGCACCGGCCCAAGGAGC
CCGCGTGGTTCCTGGCCACCGTCGGCGTCTCGCCCGACCACCAGGGCAAGGGTCTGGGCAGCGCCGTCGT
GCTCCCCGGAGTGGAGGCGGCCGAGCGCGCCGGGGTGCCCGCCTTCCTGGAGACCTCCGCGCCCCGCAAC
CTCCCCTTCTACGAGCGGCTCGGCTTCACCGTCACCGCCGACGTCGAGGTGCCCGAAGGACCGCGCACCT
GGTGCATGACCCGCAAGCCCGGTGCCAGTTAACGAATTCTAGATCTTGAGACAAATGGCAGTATTCATCC
ACAATTTTAAAAGAAAAGGGGGGATTGGGGGGTACAGTGCAGGGGAAAGAATAGTAGACATAATAGCAAC
AGACATACAAACTAAAGAATTACAAAAACAAATTACAAAAATTCAAAATTTTCGGGTTTATTACAGGGAC
AGCAGAGATCCACTTTGGCGCCGGCTCGAGGCCTGCAGGTGCAAAGATGGATAAAGTTTTAAACAGAGAG
GAATCTTTGCAGCTAATGGACCTTCTAGGTCTTGAAAGGAGTGGGAATTGGCTCCGGTGCCCGTCAGTGG
GCAGAGCGCACATCGCCCACAGTCCCCGAGAAGTTGGGGGGAGGGGTCGGCAATTGAACCGGTGCCTAGA
GAAGGTGGCGCGGGGTAAACTGGGAAAGTGATGTCGTGTACTGGCTCCGCCTTTTTCCCGAGGGTGGGGG
AGAACCGTATATAAGTGCAGTAGTCGCCGTGAACGTTCTTTTTCGCAACGGGTTTGCCGCCAGAACACAG
GTAAGTGCCGTGTGTGGTTCCCGCGGGCCTGGCCTCTTTACGGGTTATGGCCCTTGCGTGCCTTGAATTA
CTTCCACCTGGCTGCAGTACGTGATTCTTGATCCCGAGCTTCGGGTTGGAAGTGGGTGGGAGAGTTCGAG
GCCTTGCGCTTAAGGAGCCCCTTCGCCTCGTGCTTGAGTTGAGGCCTGGCCTGGGCGCTGGGGCCGCCGC
GTGCGAATCTGGTGGCACCTTCGCGCCTGTCTCGCTGCTTTCGATAAGTCTCTAGCCATTTAAAATTTTT
GATGACCTGCTGCGACGCTTTTTTTCTGGCAAGATAGTCTTGTAAATGCGGGCCAAGATCTGCACACTGG
TATTTCGGTTTTTGGGGCCGCGGGCGGCGACGGGGCCCGTGCGTCCCAGCGCACATGTTCGGCGAGGCGG
GGCCTGCGAGCGCGGCCACCGAGAATCGGACGGGGGTAGTCTCAAGCTGGCCGGCCTGCTCTGGTGCCTG
GCCTCGCGCCGCCGTGTATCGCCCCGCCCTGGGCGGCAAGGCTGGCCCGGTCGGCACCAGTTGCGTGAGC
GGAAAGATGGCCGCTTCCCGGCCCTGCTGCAGGGAGCTCAAAATGGAGGACGCGGCGCTCGGGAGAGCGG
GCGGGTGAGTCACCCACACAAAGGAAAAGGGCCTTTCCGTCCTCAGCCGTCGCTTCATGTGACTCCACGG
AGTACCGGGCGCCGTCCAGGCACCTCGATTAGTTCTCGAGCTTTTGGAGTACGTCGTCTTTAGGTTGGGG
GGAGGGGTTTTATGCGATGGAGTTTCCCCACACTGAGTGGGTGGAGACTGAAGTTAGGCCAGCTTGGCAC
TTGATGTAATTCTCCTTGGAATTTGCCCTTTTTGAGTTTGGATCTTGGTTCATTCTCAAGCCTCAGACAG
TGGTTCAAAGTTTTTTTCTTCCATTTCAGGTGTCGTGAGGCTAGCACCGCCACCATGTACAAAGAGACCG
TCTACTCCGCCTTCAATCTGCTCATGCATTACCCACCCCCCTCGGGAGCAGGGCAGCACCCCCAGCCGCA
GCCCCCGCTGCACAAGGCCAATCAGCCCCCCCACGGTGTCCCCCAACTCTCTCTCTACGAACATTTCAAC
AGCCCACATCCCACCCCTGCACCTGCGGACATCAGCCAGAAGCAAGTTCACAGGCCTCTGCAGACCCCTG
ACCTCTCTGGCTTCTACTCCCTGACCTCAGGCAGCATGGGGCAGCTCCCCCACACTGTGAGCTGGTTCAC
CCACCCATCCTTGATGCTAGGTTCTGGTGTACCTGGTCACCCAGCAGCCATCCCCCACCCGGCCATTGTG
CCCCCCTCAGGGAAGCAGGAGCTGCAGCCCTTCGACCGCAACCTGAAGACACAAGCAGAGTCCAAGGCAG
AGAAGGAGGCCAAGAAGCCAACCATCAAGAAGCCCCTCAATGCCTTCATGCTGTACATGAAGGAGATGAG
AGCCAAGGTCATTGCAGAGTGCACACTTAAGGAGAGCGCTGCCATCAACCAGATCCTGGGCCGCAGGTGG
CACGCGCTGTCGCGAGAAGAGCAGGCCAAGTACTATGAGCTGGCCCGCAAGGAGAGGCAGCTGCACATGC
AGCTATACCCAGGCTGGTCAGCGCGGGACAACTACGGGAAGAAGAAGAGGCGGTCGAGGGAAAAGCACCA
AGAATCCACCACAGAGACAAACTGGCCCAGAGAACTCAAGGATGGTAATGGACAAGAGTCACTGTCCATG
TCTTCTTCCTCTAGCCCAGCTTAGTAATGAACTAGTCCGTAACTTGAAAGTATTTCGATTTCTTGGCTTT
ATATATCTTGTGGAAAGGACGAGAATACATGTATAGCTCACCCGTAACGCGTTAAGTCGACAATCAACCT
CTGGATTACAAAATTTGTGAAAGATTGACTGGTATTCTTAACTATGTTGCTCCTTTTACGCTATGTGGAT
ACGCTGCTTTAATGCCTTTGTATCATGCTATTGCTTCCCGTATGGCTTTCATTTTCTCCTCCTTGTATAA
ATCCTGGTTGCTGTCTCTTTATGAGGAGTTGTGGCCCGTTGTCAGGCAACGTGGCGTGGTGTGCACTGTG
TTTGCTGACGCAACCCCCACTGGTTGGGGCATTGCCACCACCTGTCAGCTCCTTTCCGGGACTTTCGCTT
TCCCCCTCCCTATTGCCACGGCGGAACTCATCGCCGCCTGCCTTGCCCGCTGCTGGACAGGGGCTCGGCT
GTTGGGCACTGACAATTCCGTGGTGTTGTCGGGGAAATCATCGTCCTTTCCTTGGCTGCTCGCCTGTGTT
GCCACCTGGATTCTGCGCGGGACGTCCTTCTGCTACGTCCCTTCGGCCCTCAATCCAGCGGACCTTCCTT
CCCGCGGCCTGCTGCCGGCTCTGCGGCCTCTTCCGCGTCTTCGCCTTCGCCCTCAGACGAGTCGGATCTC
CCTTTGGGCCGCCTCCCCGCGTCGACTTTAAGACCAATGACTTACAAGGCAGCTGTAGATCTTAGCCACT
TTTTAAAAGAAAAGGGGGGACTGGAAGGGCTAATTCACTCCCAACGAAGACAAGATCTGCTTTTTGCTTG
TACTGGGTCTCTCTGGTTAGACCAGATCTGAGCCTGGGAGCTCTCTGGCTAACTAGGGAACCCACTGCTT
AAGCCTCAATAAAGCTTGCCTTGAGTGCTTCAAGTAGTGTGTGCCCGTCTGTTGTGTGACTCTGGTAACT
AGAGATCCCTCAGACCCTTTTAGTCAGTGTGGAAAATCTCTAGCAGTACGTATAGTAGTTCATGTCATCT
TATTATTCAGTATTTATAACTTGCAAAGAAATGAATATCAGAGAGTGAGAGGAACTTGTTTATTGCAGCT
TATAATGGTTACAAATAAAGCAATAGCATCACAAATTTCACAAATAAAGCATTTTTTTCACTGCATTCTA
GTTGTGGTTTGTCCAAACTCATCAATGTATCTTATCATGTCTGGCTCTAGCTATCCCGCCCCTAACTCCG
CCCATCCCGCCCCTAACTCCGCCCAGTTCCGCCCATTCTCCGCCCCATGGCTGACTAATTTTTTTTATTT
ATGCAGAGGCCGAGGCCGCCTCGGCCTCTGAGCTATTCCAGAAGTAGTGAGGAGGCTTTTTTGGAGGCCT
AGGGACGTACCCAATTCGCCCTATAGTGAGTCGTATTACGCGCGCTCACTGGCCGTCGTTTTACAACGTC
GTGACTGGGAAAACCCTGGCGTTACCCAACTTAATCGCCTTGCAGCACATCCCCCTTTCGCCAGCTGGCG
TAATAGCGAAGAGGCCCGCACCGATCGCCCTTCCCAACAGTTGCGCAGCCTGAATGGCGAATGGG
[124 nt withheld, positions 6506-6629]
C
[91 nt withheld, positions 6631-6721]
A
[49 nt withheld, positions 6723-6771]
CCTTTGACGTTGGAGTCCACGTTCTTT
[37 nt withheld, positions 6799-6835]
ACCCTATCTCGGTCTATTCTTTTGATTTATAAGGGATTTTGCCGATTTCGGCCTATTGGTTAAAAAATGA
GCTGATTTAACAAAAATTTAACGCGAATTTTAACAAAATATTAACGCTTACAATTTAGGTGGCACTTTTC
GGGGAAATGTGCGCGGAACCCCTATTTGTTTATTTTTCTAAATACATTCAAATATGTATCCGCTCATGAG
ACAATAACCCTGATAAATGCTTCAATAATATTGAAAAAGGAAGAGTATGAGTATTCAACATTTCCGTGTC
GCCCTTATTCCCTTTTTTGCGGCATTTTGCCTTCCTGTTTTTGCTCACCCAGAAACGCTGGTGAAAGTAA
AAGATGCTGAAGATCAGTTGGGTGCACGAGTGGGTTACATCGAACTGGATCTCAACAGCGGTAAGATCCT
TGAGAGTTTTCGCCCCGAAGAACGTTTTCCAATGATGAGCACTTTTAAAGTTCTGCTATGTGGCGCGGTA
TTATCCCGTATTGACGCCGGGCAAGAGCAACTCGGTCGCCGCATACACTATTCTCAGAATGACTTGGTTG
AGTACTCACCAGTCACAGAAAAGCATCTTACGGATGGCATGACAGTAAGAGAATTATGCAGTGCTGCCAT
AACCATGAGTGATAACACTGCGGCCAACTTACTTCTGACAACGATCGGAGGACCGAAGGAGCTAACCGCT
TTTTTGCACAACATGGGGGATCATGTAACTCGCCTTGATCGTTGGGAACCGGAGCTGAATGAAGCCATAC
CAAACGACGAGCGTGACACCACGATGCCTGTAGCAATGGCAACAACGTTGCGCAAACTATTAACTGGCGA
ACTACTTACTCTAGCTTCCCGGCAACAATTAATAGACTGGATGGAGGCGGATAAAGTTGCAGGACCACTT
CTGCGCTCGGCCCTTCCGGCTGGCTGGTTTATTGCTGATAAATCTGGAGCCGGTGAGCGTGGGTCTCGCG
GTATCATTGCAGCACTGGGGCCAGATGGTAAGCCCTCCCGTATCGTAGTTATCTACACGACGGGGAGTCA
GGCAACTATGGATGAACGAAATAGACAGATCGCTGAGATAGGTGCCTCACTGATTAAGCATTGGTAACTG
TCAGACCAAGTTTACTCATATATACTTTAGATTGATTTAAAACTTCATTTTTAATTTAAAAGGATCTAGG
TGAAGATCCTTTTTGATAATCTCATGACCAAAATCCCTTAACGTGAGTTTTCGTTCCACTGAGCGTCAGA
CCCCGTAGAAAAGATCAAAGGATCTTCTTGAGATCCTTTTTTTCTGCGCGTAATCTGCTGCTTGCAAACA
AAAAAACCACCGCTACCAGCGGTGGTTTGTTTGCCGGATCAAGAGCTACCAACTCTTTTTCCGAAGGTAA
CTGGCTTCAGCAGAGCGCAGATACCAAATACTGTTCTTCTAGTGTAGCCGTAGTTAGGCCACCACTTCAA
GAACTCTGTAGCACCGCCTACATACCTCGCTCTGCTAATCCTGTTACCAGTGGCTGCTGCCAGTGGCGAT
AAGTCGTGTCTTACCGGGTTGGACTCAAGACGATAGTTACCGGATAAGGCGCAGCGGTCGGGCTGAACGG
GGGGTTCGTGCACACAGCCCAGCTTGGAGCGAACGACCTACACCGAACTGAGATACCTACAGCGTGAGCT
ATGAGAAAGCGCCACGCTTCCCGAAGGGAGAAAGGCGGACAGGTATCCGGTAAGCGGCAGGGTCGGAACA
GGAGAGCGCACGAGGGAGCTTCCAGGGGGAAACGCCTGGTATCTTTATAGTCCTGTCGGGTTTCGCCACC
TCTGACTTGAGCGTCGATTTTTGTGATGCTCGTCAGGGGGGCGGAGCCTATGGAAAAACGCCAGCAACGC
GGCCTTTTTACGGTTCCTGGCCTTTTGCTGGCCTTTTGCTCACATGTTCTTTCCTGCGTTATCCCCTGAT
TCTGTGGATAACCGTATTACCGCCTTTGAGTGAGCTGATACCGCTCGCCGCAGCCGAACGACCGAGCGCA
GCGAGTCAGTGAGCGAGGAAGCGGAAGAGCGCCCAATACGCAAACCGCCTCTCCCCGCGCGTTGGCCGAT
TCATTAATGCAGCTGGCACGACAGGTTTCCCGACTGGAAAGCGGGCAGTGAGCGCAACGCAATTAATGTG
AGTTAGCTCACTCATTAGGCACCCCAGGCTTTACACTTTATGCTTCCGGCTCGTATGTTGTGTGGAATTG
TGAGCGGATAACAATTTCACACAGGAAACAGCTATGACCATGATTACGCCAAGCGCGCAATTAACCCTCA
CTAAAGGGAACAAAAGCTGGAGCTGCAAGC
Features (pLannotate 1.2.2; 31 found; start..end, strand, type, name):
      5..231     +  promoter       RSV promoter: Rous sarcoma virus enhancer/promoter
    232..412     +  LTR            5' LTR (truncated): truncated 5' long terminal repeat (LTR) from HIV-1
    459..584     +  misc_feature   HIV-1 Ψ: packaging signal of human immunodeficiency virus type 1
    568..931     +  CDS            HIV-1 gag (fragment): gag protein from human immunodeficiency virus 1; gag
   1077..1310    +  misc_feature   RRE: The Rev response element (RRE) of HIV-1 allows for Rev-dependent mRNA export from the nucleus to the cytoplasm.
   1687..1713    +  CDS            Rev (fragment): human immunodeficiency virus 1 (HIV-1) Rev protein; rev; enhances nuclear export of unspliced and incompletely spliced viral mRNAs
   1720..1743    +  promoter       SV40 promoter (fragment): SV40 early promoter
   1744..1815    +  promoter       SV40 promoter (fragment): SV40 enhancer and early promoter
   1839..1974    +  rep_origin     SV40 ori: SV40 origin of replication
   2020..2616    +  CDS            PuroR (fragment): puromycin N-acetyltransferase; pac from Streptomyces; confers resistance to puromycin
   2665..2782    +  misc_feature   cPPT/CTS: central polypurine tract and central termination sequence of HIV-1
   2847..2913    +  CDS            small t antigen (fragment): SV40 (simian virus 40) small t antigen
   2920..4098    +  promoter       EF-1α promoter: strong constitutive promoter for human elongation factor EF-1α
   4106..4921    +  CDS            TCF7 (fragment): TCF7_HUMAN - Also known as TCF1. Experimental evidence at protein level: Swiss-Prot protein existence level 1. Transcriptional activator involved in T-cell lymphocyte differentiation. Necessary for the survival of CD4(+) CD8(+) immature thymocytes. Isoforms lacking the N-terminal CTNNB1 binding domain cannot fulfill this role. Binds to the T-lymphocyte-specific enhancer element (5'-WWCAAAG-3') found in the promoter of the CD3E gene. Represses expression of the T-cell receptor gamma gene in alpha-beta T- cell lineages (By similarity). Required for the development of natural killer receptor-posi
   4937..4990    +  promoter       U6 promoter (fragment): RNA polymerase III promoter for human U6 snRNA
   5032..5620    +  misc_feature   WPRE: woodchuck hepatitis virus posttranscriptional regulatory element
   5671..5690    +  misc_feature   cPPT/CTS (fragment): central polypurine tract and central termination sequence of HIV-1
   5692..5925    +  LTR            3' LTR (ΔU3): self-inactivating 3' long terminal repeat (LTR) from HIV-1
   6003..6124    +  polyA_signal   SV40 poly(A) signal: SV40 polyadenylation signal
   6164..6299    +  rep_origin     SV40 ori: SV40 origin of replication
   6320..6338    -  promoter       T7 promoter: promoter for bacteriophage T7 RNA polymerase
   6346..6501    +  CDS            lacZα (fragment): LacZα fragment of β-galactosidase; lacZ fragment
   6506..6934    +  rep_origin     f1 ori (sequence partly withheld): f1 bacteriophage origin of replication; arrow indicates direction of (+) strand synthesis
   6987..7091    +  promoter       AmpR promoter: bla
   7092..7952    +  CDS            AmpR: β-lactamase; bla; confers resistance to ampicillin, carbenicillin, and related antibiotics
   8123..8711    +  rep_origin     ori: high-copy-number ColE1/pMB1/pBR322/pUC origin of replication
   8894..8986    +  CDS            lacI (fragment): lac repressor; lacI; The lac repressor binds to the lac operator to inhibit transcription in E. coli. This inhibition can be relieved by adding lactose or isopropyl-β-D-thiogalactopyranoside (IPTG).
   8999..9020    +  protein_bind   CAP binding site: CAP binding activates transcription in the presence of cAMP. E. coli catabolite activator protein
   9035..9065    +  promoter       lac promoter: promoter for the E. coli lac operon
   9073..9089    +  protein_bind   lac operator: The lac repressor binds to the lac operator to inhibit transcription in E. coli. This inhibition can be relieved by adding lactose or isopropyl-β-D-thiogalactopyranoside (IPTG). lac repressor encoded by lacI
   9134..9152    +  promoter       T3 promoter: promoter for bacteriophage T3 RNA polymerase
