[The description below was written by a language model from this plasmid's Addgene catalogue record and pLannotate feature annotations shown in this document.]
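Description:
TFORF0271 is a third-generation-style, self-inactivating lentiviral expression plasmid built on the pLX_TRC317 backbone. It belongs to a barcoded library of human transcription factor open reading frames. In bacteria it is maintained through a high-copy ColE1/pUC-type origin and selected with ampicillin via the bla gene. The backbone also retains an f1 origin and remnants of a lac/T7/T3 cloning region. The depositor notes that the plasmid can recombine, as is common for constructs carrying repeated LTRs.

The viral genome is transcribed from an RSV promoter fused to a truncated HIV-1 5' LTR. This is followed by the Ψ packaging signal with a partial gag sequence, the Rev response element for Rev-dependent nuclear export, and a cPPT/CTS element that aids nuclear import of the reverse-transcribed genome. It ends in a ΔU3 3' LTR, which inactivates the LTR promoter after integration, and an SV40 polyadenylation signal lies downstream.

Two cassettes sit within the transfer region. An SV40 early promoter drives puromycin N-acetyltransferase for selection of transduced mammalian cells. A strong constitutive EF-1α promoter drives the human TCF7 (TCF-1) ORF, a synthesized insert of about 0.9 kb corresponding to a specific annotated transcript isoform. A WPRE downstream of the ORF enhances transcript stability and expression. The record states that each ORF is paired with a unique 24-bp barcode, but the barcode is not separately annotated in the feature table. A short fragment annotated as U6 promoter lies between the ORF and the WPRE, and its role is not stated.

The construct is intended for lentiviral overexpression of TCF7, alone or in pooled transcription factor screens. In pooled screens, barcode readout identifies which factor each cell received, for example in directed differentiation studies.
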