Addgene plasmid #142505: TFORF0271
Purpose: Lentiviral vector for overexpressing transcription factor ORFs with unique 24-bp barcodes. Barcodes facilitate identification of transcription factors in pooled screens.
Depositing lab: Feng Zhang. Depositing organization: Broad Institute. Publication: A transcription factor atlas of directed differentiation. Joung J, Ma S, Tay T, Geiger-Schuller KR, Kirchgatterer PC, Verdine VK, Guo B, Arias-Garcia MA, Allen WE, Singh A, Kuksenko O, Abudayyeh OO, Gootenberg JS, Fu Z, Macrae RK, Buenrostro JD, Regev A, Zhang F. Cell. 2023 Jan 5;186(1):209-229.e26. doi: 10.1016/j.cell.2022.11.026. PubMed 36608654.
Backbone
  Vector backbone: pLX_TRC317
  Backbone manufacturer: Broad Institute Genetic Perturbation Platform
  Backbone size w/o insert (bp): 8264
  Vector type: Mammalian Expression, Lentiviral
  Selectable markers: Puromycin
Growth in bacteria
  Bacterial resistance: Ampicillin, 100 μg/mL
  Growth temperature: 37°C
  Growth strain: NEB Stable
  Copy number: High Copy
Gene/Insert
  Gene/Insert name: TCF7
  Species: H. sapiens (human)
  Insert size (bp): 911
  Entrez Gene: TCF7 (a.k.a. TCF-1)
  Promoter: EF1a
  Cloning method: Unknown
  Sequencing primers: 5′ GGGTGGAGACTGAAGTTAGGCCAG; 3′ CACATAGCGTAAAAGGAGCAACATAG
Terms and licenses: Academic/Nonprofit Terms; Industry Terms: Not Available to Industry
Depositor comments: NM_001134851,ENST00000518915 . The transcription factor ORF portion of this plasmid was synthesized by Genewiz. Please test multiple small colonies in case of plasmid recombination. To make this collection available in a timely manner, a portion of this collection was not fully sequenced by Addgene. If an Addgene verified full plasmid sequence is not available, please contact us prior to placing an order to request the full sequence.
How to cite: TFORF0271 was a gift from Feng Zhang (Addgene plasmid # 142505 ; http://n2t.net/addgene:142505 ; RRID:Addgene_142505)
