>Addgene plasmid #142505 | TFORF0271 | depositor partial sequence | sequence record 279653 | Insert
ACCGCCACCATGTACAAAGAGACCGTCTACTCCGCCTTCAATCTGCTCATGCATTACCCACCCCCCTCGG
GAGCAGGGCAGCACCCCCAGCCGCAGCCCCCGCTGCACAAGGCCAATCAGCCCCCCCACGGTGTCCCCCA
ACTCTCTCTCTACGAACATTTCAACAGCCCACATCCCACCCCTGCACCTGCGGACATCAGCCAGAAGCAA
GTTCACAGGCCTCTGCAGACCCCTGACCTCTCTGGCTTCTACTCCCTGACCTCAGGCAGCATGGGGCAGC
TCCCCCACACTGTGAGCTGGTTCACCCACCCATCCTTGATGCTAGGTTCTGGTGTACCTGGTCACCCAGC
AGCCATCCCCCACCCGGCCATTGTGCCCCCCTCAGGGAAGCAGGAGCTGCAGCCCTTCGACCGCAACCTG
AAGACACAAGCAGAGTCCAAGGCAGAGAAGGAGGCCAAGAAGCCAACCATCAAGAAGCCCCTCAATGCCT
TCATGCTGTACATGAAGGAGATGAGAGCCAAGGTCATTGCAGAGTGCACACTTAAGGAGAGCGCTGCCAT
CAACCAGATCCTGGGCCGCAGGTGGCACGCGCTGTCGCGAGAAGAGCAGGCCAAGTACTATGAGCTGGCC
CGCAAGGAGAGGCAGCTGCACATGCAGCTATACCCAGGCTGGTCAGCGCGGGACAACTACGGGAAGAAGA
AGAGGCGGTCGAGGGAAAAGCACCAAGAATCCACCACAGAGACAAACTGGCCCAGAGAACTCAAGGATGG
TAATGGACAAGAGTCACTGTCCATGTCTTCTTCCTCTAGCCCAGCTTAGTAATGAACTAGTCCGTAACTT
GAAAGTATTTCGATTTCTTGGCTTTATATATCTTGTGGAAAGGACGAGAATACATGTATAGCTCACCCGT
A
