>Addgene plasmid #142505 | TFORF0271 | depositor partial sequence | sequence record 279654 | Barcode
GAATACATGTATAGCTCACCCGTA
